>Addgene plasmid #178143 | MAPT_Halo_C_allele | addgene full sequence | sequence record 349367 | Addgene NGS Result
CTCTTCCGCTTCCTCGCTCACTGACTCGCTGCGCTCGGTCGTTCGGCTGCGGCGAGCGGTATCAGCTCAC
TCAAAGGCGGTAATACGGTTATCCACAGAATCAGGGGATAACGCAGGAAAGAACATGTGAGCAAAAGGCC
AGCAAAAGGCCAGGAACCGTAAAAAGGCCGCGTTGCTGGCGTTTTTCCATAGGCTCCGCCCCCCTGACGA
GCATCACAAAAATCGACGCTCAAGTCAGAGGTGGCGAAACCCGACAGGACTATAAAGATACCAGGCGTTT
CCCCCTGGAAGCTCCCTCGTGCGCTCTCCTGTTCCGACCCTGCCGCTTACCGGATACCTGTCCGCCTTTC
TCCCTTCGGGAAGCGTGGCGCTTTCTCATAGCTCACGCTGTAGGTATCTCAGTTCGGTGTAGGTCGTTCG
CTCCAAGCTGGGCTGTGTGCACGAACCCCCCGTTCAGCCCGACCGCTGCGCCTTATCCGGTAACTATCGT
CTTGAGTCCAACCCGGTAAGACACGACTTATCGCCACTGGCAGCAGCCACTGGTAACAGGATTAGCAGAG
CGAGGTATGTAGGCGGTGCTACAGAGTTCTTGAAGTGGTGGCCTAACTACGGCTACACTAGAAGAACAGT
ATTTGGTATCTGCGCTCTGCTGAAGCCAGTTACCTTCGGAAAAAGAGTTGGTAGCTCTTGATCCGGCAAA
CAAACCACCGCTGGTAGCGGTGGTTTTTTTGTTTGCAAGCAGCAGATTACGCGCAGAAAAAAAGGATCTC
AAGAAGATCCTTTGATCTTTTCTACGGGGTCTGACGCTCAGTGGAACGAAAACTCACGTTAAGGGATTTT
GGTCATGAGATTATCAAAAAGGATCTTCACCTAGATCCTTTTAAATTAAAAATGAAGTTTTAAATCAATC
TAAAGTATATATGAGTAAACTTGGTCTGACAGTTACCAATGCTTAATCAGTGAGGCACCTATCTCAGCGA
TCTGTCTATTTCGTTCATCCATAGTTGCCTGACTCCCCGTCGTGTAGATAACTACGATACGGGAGGGCTT
ACCATCTGGCCCCAGTGCTGCAATGATACCGCGAGATCCACGCTCACCGGCTCCAGATTTATCAGCAATA
AACCAGCCAGCCGGAAGGGCCGAGCGCAGAAGTGGTCCTGCAACTTTATCCGCCTCCATCCAGTCTATTA
ATTGTTGCCGGGAAGCTAGAGTAAGTAGTTCGCCAGTTAATAGTTTGCGCAACGTTGTTGCCATTGCTAC
AGGCATCGTGGTGTCACGCTCGTCGTTTGGTATGGCTTCATTCAGCTCCGGTTCCCAACGATCAAGGCGA
GTTACATGATCCCCCATGTTGTGCAAAAAAGCGGTTAGCTCCTTCGGTCCTCCGATCGTTGTCAGAAGTA
AGTTGGCCGCAGTGTTATCACTCATGGTTATGGCAGCACTGCATAATTCTCTTACTGTCATGCCATCCGT
AAGATGCTTTTCTGTGACTGGTGAGTACTCAACCAAGTCATTCTGAGAATAGTGTATGCGGCGACCGAGT
TGCTCTTGCCCGGCGTCAATACGGGATAATACCGCGCCACATAGCAGAACTTTAAAAGTGCTCATCATTG
GAAAACGTTCTTCGGGGCGAAAACTCTCAAGGATCTTACCGCTGTTGAGATCCAGTTCGATGTAACCCAC
TCGTGCACCCAACTGATCTTCAGCATCTTTTACTTTCACCAGCGTTTCTGGGTGAGCAAAAACAGGAAGG
CAAAATGCCGCAAAAAAGGGAATAAGGGCGACACGGAAATGTTGAATACTCATACTCTTCCTTTTTCAAT
ATTATTGAAGCATTTATCAGGGTTATTGTCTCATGAGCGGATACATATTTGAATGTATTTAGAAAAATAA
ACAAATAGGGGTTCCGCGCACATTTCCCCGAAAAGTGCCACCTGACGTCTAAGAAACCATTATTATCATG
ACATTAACCTATAAAAATAGGCGTATCACGAGGCCCTTTCGTCTCGCGCGTTTCGGTGATGACGGTGAAA
ACCTCTGACACATGCAGCTCCCGGAGACGGTCACAGCTTGTCTGTAAGCGGATGCCGGGAGCAGACAAGC
CCGTCAGGGCGCGTCAGCGGGTGTTGGCGGGTGTCGGGGCTGGCTTAACTATGCGGCATCAGAGCAGATT
GTACTGAGAGTGCACCATATGCGGTGTGAAATACCGCACAGATGCGTAAGGAGAAAATACCGCATCAGGC
GCCATTCGCCATTCAGGCTGCGCAACTGTTGGGAAGGGCGATCGGTGCGGGCCTCTTCGCTATTACGCCA
GCTGGCGAAAGGGGGATGTGCTGCAAGGCGATTAAGTTGGGTAACGCCAGGGTTTTCCCAGTCACGACGT
TGTAAAACGACGGCCAGTGAATTCGAGCTCGGTACCTCGCGAATGCATCTAGAAGGTCAAGGCTGCAGTG
AGGTGAGATTGTGCCACCGCACTCTAGCCTGGGCGATAGAGCAAGACCCTGTCTCAAAAACAAACAAAAA
ACAGTCCCTGGCACTCTGGGCCAGGCCTGGCAGGGCAGTTGGCAGGGCTGGTCTTTCTCTGGCACTTCAT
CTCACCCTCCCTCCCTTCCTCTTCTTGCAGATTGAAACCCACAAGCTGACCTTCCGCGAGAACGCCAAAG
CCAAGACAGACCACGGGGCGGAGATCGTGTACAAGTCGCCAGTGGTGTCTGGGGACACGTCTCCACGGCA
TCTCAGCAATGTCTCCTCCACCGGCAGCATCGACATGGTAGACTCGCCCCAGCTCGCCACGCTAGCTGAC
GAGGTGTCTGCCTCCCTGGCCAAGCAGGGTTTGGGTGGAGGAGGTTCTGGAGGCGGTGGAAGTGGTGGCG
GAGGTAGCGCCGAGATCGGCACCGGCTTTCCCTTCGATCCTCACTACGTGGAAGTGCTGGGCGAGAGAAT
GCACTATGTGGACGTGGGCCCCAGAGATGGAACCCCTGTGCTGTTTCTGCACGGCAACCCTACCAGCAGC
TACGTGTGGCGGAACATCATCCCTCACGTGGCCCCTACACACAGATGTATCGCCCCTGACCTGATCGGCA
TGGGCAAGAGCGATAAGCCCGACCTGGGCTACTTCTTCGACGACCACGTGCGGTTCATGGACGCCTTTAT
TGAGGCCCTCGGCCTGGAAGAGGTGGTGCTGGTTATTCACGATTGGGGCAGCGCCCTGGGATTCCACTGG
GCCAAGAGAAACCCCGAGAGAGTGAAGGGAATCGCCTTCATGGAATTCATCAGGCCCATTCCTACCTGGG
ACGAGTGGCCTGAGTTCGCCAGAGAGACATTCCAGGCCTTCAGAACCACCGACGTGGGCAGAAAGCTGAT
CATCGACCAGAACGTGTTCATCGAGGGCACCCTGCCTATGGGAGTCGTCAGACCACTGACCGAGGTGGAA
ATGGACCACTACAGAGAGCCCTTTCTGAACCCCGTGGACCGGGAACCTCTTTGGAGATTCCCCAACGAGC
TGCCCATTGCCGGCGAGCCTGCTAATATTGTGGCCCTGGTGGAAGAGTACATGGACTGGCTGCATCAGAG
CCCCGTGCCTAAGCTGCTGTTTTGGGGAACACCCGGCGTGCTGATTCCTCCTGCTGAAGCTGCCAGACTG
GCCAAGAGCCTGCCTAATTGCAAGGCCGTGGATATCGGCCCTGGCCTGAATCTGCTGCAAGAGGACAACC
CCGATCTGATCGGCTCCGAGATTGCCAGATGGCTGAGCACCCTGGAAATCAGCGGATAATCAGGCCCCTG
GGGCGGTCAATAATTGTGGAGAGGAGAGAATGAGAGAGTGTGGAAAAAAAAAGAATAATGACCCGGCCCC
CGCCCTCTGCCCCCAGCTGCTCCTCGCAGTTCGGTTAATTGGTTAATCACTTAACCTGCTTTTGTCACTC
GGCTTTGGCTCGGGACTTCAAAATCAGTGATGGGAGTAAGAGCAAATTTCATCTTTCCAAATTGATGGGT
GGGCTAGTAATAAAATATTTAAAAAAAAACATTCAAAAACATGGCCACATCCAACATTTCCTCAGGCAAT
TCCTTTTGATTCTTTTTTCTTCCCCCTCCATGTAGAAGAGGGAGAAGGAGAGGCTCTGAAAGCTGCTTCT
GGGGGATTTCAAGGGACTGGGGGTGCCAACCACCTCTGGGGATCCCGGGCCCGTCGACTGCAGAGGCCTG
CATGCAAGCTTGGCGTAATCATGGTCATAGCTGTTTCCTGTGTGAAATTGTTATCCGCTCACAATTCCAC
ACAACATACGAGCCGGAAGCATAAAGTGTAAAGCCTGGGGTGCCTAATGAGTGAGCTAACTCACATTAAT
TGCGTTGCGCTCACTGCCCGCTTTCCAGTCGGGAAACCTGTCGTGCCAGCTGCATTAATGAATCGGCCAA
CGCGCGGGGAGAGGCGGTTTGCGTATTGGGCG
Features (pLannotate 1.2.2; 13 found; start..end, strand, type, name):
    184..772     -  rep_origin     ori: high-copy-number ColE1/pMB1/pBR322/pUC origin of replication
    943..1803    -  CDS            AmpR: β-lactamase; bla; confers resistance to ampicillin, carbenicillin, and related antibiotics
   1804..1908    -  promoter       AmpR promoter: bla
   2003..2038    +  CDS            rop (fragment): Rop protein, which maintains plasmids at low copy number; rop
   2140..2239    +  misc_feature   bom (fragment): basis of mobility region from pBR322
   2245..2402    -  CDS            lacZα (fragment): LacZα fragment of β-galactosidase; lacZ fragment
   2433..2504    -  CDS            TMEM78 (fragment): TMM78_HUMAN - Experimental evidence at transcript level: Swiss-Prot protein existence level 2. From Homo sapiens (Human).
   2651..2833    +  CDS            MAPT (fragment): TAU_SPECI - Experimental evidence at protein level: Swiss-Prot protein existence level 1. Promotes microtubule assembly and stability, and might be involved in the establishment and maintenance of neuronal polarity. The C-terminus binds axonal microtubules while the N-terminus binds neural plasma membrane components, suggesting that tau functions as a linker protein between both. Axonal polarity is predetermined by tau localization (in the neuronal cell) in the domain of the cell body defined by the centrosome. The short isoforms allow plasticity of the cytoskeleton whereas the longer isoforms
   2879..3754    +  CDS            dhaA: DHAA_PSEPV - Experimental evidence at protein level: Swiss-Prot protein existence level 1. Catalyzes hydrolytic cleavage of carbon-halogen bonds in halogenated aliphatic compounds, leading to the formation of the corresponding primary alcohols, halide ions and protons. Has a broad substrate specificity, as it is able to dehalogenate mono- and di- chlorinated and brominated alkanes (up to at least C10), and the two isomers of 1,3-dichloropropene to 3-chloroallyl alcohol; the highest activity was found with 1,2-dibromoethane, while no activity was observed with the analog 1,2-dichloroethane. Fro
   4248..4264    -  protein_bind   lac operator: The lac repressor binds to the lac operator to inhibit transcription in E. coli. This inhibition can be relieved by adding lactose or isopropyl-β-D-thiogalactopyranoside (IPTG). lac repressor encoded by lacI
   4272..4302    -  promoter       lac promoter: promoter for the E. coli lac operon
   4317..4338    -  protein_bind   CAP binding site: CAP binding activates transcription in the presence of cAMP. E. coli catabolite activator protein
   4351..1       -  CDS            lacI (fragment) (across the origin): lac repressor; lacI; The lac repressor binds to the lac operator to inhibit transcription in E. coli. This inhibition can be relieved by adding lactose or isopropyl-β-D-thiogalactopyranoside (IPTG).
