[The description below was written by a language model from this plasmid's Addgene catalogue record and pLannotate feature annotations shown in this document.]
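Description:
MAPT_Halo_C_allele is a homology-directed repair donor plasmid built on the small cloning backbone pUC57-BsaI-Free, intended for knocking a HaloTag into the endogenous human MAPT (tau) locus so that tau is expressed as a C-terminal HaloTag fusion. The 4.4 kb plasmid is propagated in E. coli at high copy from a ColE1/pUC-type origin and selected with ampicillin through the β-lactamase gene and its native promoter. The remaining backbone annotations (lacZα fragment, lac promoter and operator, CAP binding site, and short rop, bom and lacI fragments) are remnants of the pUC cloning region and have no role in the donor function.

The payload sits within the disrupted lacZα region. A fragment matching the C-terminal coding portion of MAPT lies immediately upstream of, and in the same orientation as, an open reading frame annotated as the bacterial haloalkane dehalogenase dhaA. This is the parent enzyme from which HaloTag was engineered, so that feature corresponds to the tag. The short gap between the two is consistent with a linker, although the record does not describe one. Unannotated sequence on both sides of this cassette presumably provides the MAPT genomic homology arms. The small TMEM78 hit upstream is probably a spurious match within the left arm. No mammalian promoter, selection marker or polyadenylation signal is annotated, which fits a design that relies on the native MAPT regulatory elements after integration. The nuclease or guide RNA to be used with the donor is not stated. Deposited as part of an iPSC neurodegenerative disease resource, the construct is suited to generating cell lines in which endogenous tau can be labelled with HaloTag ligands for imaging, pulse-chase or pull-down experiments.
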