Addgene plasmid #178143: MAPT_Halo_C_allele
Purpose: Donor vector for endogenous tagging of human MAPT at the C-terminus with halotag
Depositing lab: iPSC Neurodegenerative Disease Initiative (iNDI) & Michael Ward. Depositing organization: National Institute of Neurological Disorders and Strokes (NINDS).
Backbone
  Vector backbone: pUC57-BsaI-Free
  Vector type: Donor vector
Growth in bacteria
  Bacterial resistance: Ampicillin, 100 μg/mL
  Growth temperature: 37°C
  Growth strain: DH5alpha
  Copy number: High Copy
Gene/Insert
  Gene/Insert name: Halotag (alt name: MAPT)
  Species: H. sapiens (human)
  Entrez Gene: MAPT (a.k.a. DDPAC, FTD1, FTDP-17, MAPTL, MSTD, MTBT1, MTBT2, PPND, PPP1R103, TAU, Tau-PHF6, tau-40)
  Cloning method: Unknown
Terms and licenses: Academic/Nonprofit Terms; Industry Terms: Not Available to Industry
How to cite: MAPT_Halo_C_allele was a gift from iPSC Neurodegenerative Disease Initiative (iNDI) & Michael Ward (Addgene plasmid # 178143 ; http://n2t.net/addgene:178143 ; RRID:Addgene_178143)
