>Addgene plasmid #178143 | MAPT_Halo_C_allele | depositor partial sequence | sequence record 345780 | insert
AGGTCAAGGCTGCAGTGAGGTGAGATTGTGCCACCGCACTCTAGCCTGGGCGATAGAGCAAGACCCTGTC
TCAAAAACAAACAAAAAACAGTCCCTGGCACTCTGGGCCAGGCCTGGCAGGGCAGTTGGCAGGGCTGGTC
TTTCTCTGGCACTTCATCTCACCCTCCCTCCCTTCCTCTTCTTGCAGATTGAAACCCACAAGCTGACCTT
CCGCGAGAACGCCAAAGCCAAGACAGACCACGGGGCGGAGATCGTGTACAAGTCGCCAGTGGTGTCTGGG
GACACGTCTCCACGGCATCTCAGCAATGTCTCCTCCACCGGCAGCATCGACATGGTAGACTCGCCCCAGC
TCGCCACGCTAGCTGACGAGGTGTCTGCCTCCCTGGCCAAGCAGGGTTTGGGTGGAGGAGGTTCTGGAGG
CGGTGGAAGTGGTGGCGGAGGTAGCGCCGAGATCGGCACCGGCTTTCCCTTCGATCCTCACTACGTGGAA
GTGCTGGGCGAGAGAATGCACTATGTGGACGTGGGCCCCAGAGATGGAACCCCTGTGCTGTTTCTGCACG
GCAACCCTACCAGCAGCTACGTGTGGCGGAACATCATCCCTCACGTGGCCCCTACACACAGATGTATCGC
CCCTGACCTGATCGGCATGGGCAAGAGCGATAAGCCCGACCTGGGCTACTTCTTCGACGACCACGTGCGG
TTCATGGACGCCTTTATTGAGGCCCTCGGCCTGGAAGAGGTGGTGCTGGTTATTCACGATTGGGGCAGCG
CCCTGGGATTCCACTGGGCCAAGAGAAACCCCGAGAGAGTGAAGGGAATCGCCTTCATGGAATTCATCAG
GCCCATTCCTACCTGGGACGAGTGGCCTGAGTTCGCCAGAGAGACATTCCAGGCCTTCAGAACCACCGAC
GTGGGCAGAAAGCTGATCATCGACCAGAACGTGTTCATCGAGGGCACCCTGCCTATGGGAGTCGTCAGAC
CACTGACCGAGGTGGAAATGGACCACTACAGAGAGCCCTTTCTGAACCCCGTGGACCGGGAACCTCTTTG
GAGATTCCCCAACGAGCTGCCCATTGCCGGCGAGCCTGCTAATATTGTGGCCCTGGTGGAAGAGTACATG
GACTGGCTGCATCAGAGCCCCGTGCCTAAGCTGCTGTTTTGGGGAACACCCGGCGTGCTGATTCCTCCTG
CTGAAGCTGCCAGACTGGCCAAGAGCCTGCCTAATTGCAAGGCCGTGGATATCGGCCCTGGCCTGAATCT
GCTGCAAGAGGACAACCCCGATCTGATCGGCTCCGAGATTGCCAGATGGCTGAGCACCCTGGAAATCAGC
GGATAATCAGGCCCCTGGGGCGGTCAATAATTGTGGAGAGGAGAGAATGAGAGAGTGTGGAAAAAAAAAG
AATAATGACCCGGCCCCCGCCCTCTGCCCCCAGCTGCTCCTCGCAGTTCGGTTAATTGGTTAATCACTTA
ACCTGCTTTTGTCACTCGGCTTTGGCTCGGGACTTCAAAATCAGTGATGGGAGTAAGAGCAAATTTCATC
TTTCCAAATTGATGGGTGGGCTAGTAATAAAATATTTAAAAAAAAACATTCAAAAACATGGCCACATCCA
ACATTTCCTCAGGCAATTCCTTTTGATTCTTTTTTCTTCCCCCTCCATGTAGAAGAGGGAGAAGGAGAGG
CTCTGAAAGCTGCTTCTGGGGGATTTCAAGGGACTGGGGGTGCCAACCACCTCTGG
